Addgene plasmid #193631: pEXP5-NT/pT7 LasI
Purpose: Constitutive T7 RNAP-mediated expression of LasI 3OC12-HSL synthase for Las quorum sensing system. LasI sequence is codon optimized for E. coli.
Depositing lab: Dora Tang. Depositing organization: Max Planck Institute of Molecular Cell Biology and Genetics. Publication: Bidirectional communication between droplet interface bilayers driven by cell-free quorum sensing gene circuits. Gonzales DT, Suraritdechachai S, Zechner C, Tang T-YD. ChemSystemsChem 2023 10.1002/syst.202300029.
Backbone
  Vector backbone: pEXP5-NT
  Backbone manufacturer: Invitrogen
  Backbone size w/o insert (bp): 2677
  Total vector size (bp): 3344
  Vector type: Bacterial Expression
Growth in bacteria
  Bacterial resistance: Ampicillin, 100 μg/mL
  Growth temperature: 37°C
  Growth strain: DH5alpha
  Copy number: High Copy
Gene/Insert
  Gene/Insert name: LasI
  Species: Synthetic; Pseudomonas aeruginosa
  Insert size (bp): 669
  Promoter: T7 RNAP promoter
  Tag / fusion protein: 6xHis (N terminal on insert)
  Cloning method: Gibson Cloning
  Sequencing primers: 5′ TCGGTGATTCATTCTGCT
Terms and licenses: Academic/Nonprofit Terms; Industry Terms: Not Available to Industry
Depositor comments: Please visit https://www.biorxiv.org/content/10.1101/2023.03.04.531082v1 for bioRxiv preprint.
How to cite: pEXP5-NT/pT7 LasI was a gift from Dora Tang (Addgene plasmid # 193631 ; http://n2t.net/addgene:193631 ; RRID:Addgene_193631)
