[The description below was written by a language model from this plasmid's Addgene catalogue record and pLannotate feature annotations shown in this document.]
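Description:
pEXP5-NT/pT7 LasI is a small, high-copy bacterial expression plasmid of about 3.3 kb, built on the commercial pEXP5-NT backbone. It is propagated in E. coli through a ColE1/pUC-type origin of replication and selected with ampicillin via a β-lactamase gene driven by its own bla promoter. The annotation also picks up a fragment of the pBR322 basis-of-mobility region and a short fragment of a predicted E. coli open reading frame next to it, both of which appear to be backbone remnants rather than functional parts of the design.

The payload is a T7 expression cassette inserted by Gibson assembly. A bacteriophage T7 promoter is followed by the efficient ribosome binding site from T7 gene 10, an N-terminal 6xHis tag (annotated as a short fragment of a composite His-containing tag), a TEV protease cleavage site for tag removal, and the lasI coding sequence, with a T7 terminator downstream. A short fragment called as a T7 gene 10-derived solubility tag lies between the end of lasI and the terminator, spanning the sequence origin; it is probably a homology hit in backbone sequence rather than an intended fusion. LasI is the Pseudomonas aeruginosa synthase that produces N-(3-oxododecanoyl)homoserine lactone (3OC12-HSL), the autoinducer that binds LasR, and here the sequence is synthetic and codon optimized for E. coli. No operator is annotated, so transcription is constitutive wherever T7 RNA polymerase is present. The plasmid serves as the signal "sender" module of the Las quorum sensing system, and the associated work used it in cell-free gene circuits for communication between droplet interface bilayer compartments.
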