Features (pLannotate 1.2.2; 12 found; start..end, strand, type, name):
     42..89      +  terminator     T7 terminator: transcription terminator for bacteriophage T7 RNA polymerase
    220..324     +  promoter       AmpR promoter: bla
    325..1185    +  CDS            AmpR: β-lactamase; bla; confers resistance to ampicillin, carbenicillin, and related antibiotics
   1356..1944    +  rep_origin     ori: high-copy-number ColE1/pMB1/pBR322/pUC origin of replication
   2130..2250    -  misc_feature   bom (fragment): basis of mobility region from pBR322
   2249..2428    -  CDS            YPB2_ECOLX (fragment): Protein predicted: Swiss-Prot protein existence level 4. From Escherichia coli.
   2573..2591    +  promoter       T7 promoter: promoter for bacteriophage T7 RNA polymerase
   2623..2645    +  RBS            RBS: efficient ribosome binding site from bacteriophage T7 gene 10 (Olins and Rangwala, 1989)
   2664..2684    +  CDS            capTEV™ (fragment): composite tag for in vivo biotinylation, TEV protease cleavage, and 6xHis tagging
   2694..2714    +  CDS            TEV site: tobacco etch virus (TEV) protease recognition and cleavage site
   2715..3317    +  CDS            lasI: LASI_PSEAE - Experimental evidence at protein level: Swiss-Prot protein existence level 1. Required for the synthesis of PAI consisting of 3-oxo-N- (tetrahydro-2-oxo-3-furanyl)-dodecanamide also known as N-(3- oxododecanoyl)homoserine lactone, an autoinducer molecule which binds to LasR and thus acts in elastase biosynthesis regulation. From Pseudomonas aeruginosa (strain ATCC 15692 / DSM 22644 / CIP 104116 / JCM 14847 / LMG 12228 / 1C / PRS 101 / PAO1).
   3332..34      +  CDS            SET1 (fragment) (across the origin): solubility-enhancement tag derived from T7 phage gene 10B
>Addgene plasmid #193631 | pEXP5-NT/pT7 LasI | addgene full sequence | sequence record 382852 | Addgene NGS Result
GAAAGGAAGCTGAGTTGGCTGCTGCCACCGCTGAGCAATAACTAGCATAACCCCTTGGGGCCTCTAAACG
GGTCTTGAGGGGTTTTTTGCTGAAAGGAGGAACTATATCCGGATAATTCTTGAAGACGAAAGGGCCTCGT
GATACGCCTATTTTTATAGGTTAATGTCATGATAATAATGGTTTCTTAGACGTCAGGTGGCACTTTTCGG
GGAAATGTGCGCGGAACCCCTATTTGTTTATTTTTCTAAATACATTCAAATATGTATCCGCTCATGAGAC
AATAACCCTGATAAATGCTTCAATAATATTGAAAAAGGAAGAGTATGAGTATTCAACATTTCCGTGTCGC
CCTTATTCCCTTTTTTGCGGCATTTTGCCTTCCTGTTTTTGCTCACCCAGAAACGCTGGTGAAAGTAAAA
GATGCTGAAGATCAGTTGGGTGCACGAGTGGGTTACATCGAACTGGATCTCAACAGCGGTAAGATCCTTG
AGAGTTTTCGCCCCGAAGAACGTTTTCCAATGATGAGCACTTTTAAAGTTCTGCTATGTGGCGCGGTATT
ATCCCGTGTTGACGCCGGGCAAGAGCAACTCGGTCGCCGCATACACTATTCTCAGAATGACTTGGTTGAG
TACTCACCAGTCACAGAAAAGCATCTTACGGATGGCATGACAGTAAGAGAATTATGCAGTGCTGCCATAA
CCATGAGTGATAACACTGCGGCCAACTTACTTCTGACAACGATCGGAGGACCGAAGGAGCTAACCGCTTT
TTTGCACAACATGGGGGATCATGTAACTCGCCTTGATCGTTGGGAACCGGAGCTGAATGAAGCCATACCA
AACGACGAGCGTGACACCACGATGCCTGTAGCAATGGCAACAACGTTGCGCAAACTATTAACTGGCGAAC
TACTTACTCTAGCTTCCCGGCAACAATTAATAGACTGGATGGAGGCGGATAAAGTTGCAGGACCACTTCT
GCGCTCGGCCCTTCCGGCTGGCTGGTTTATTGCTGATAAATCTGGAGCCGGTGAGCGTGGGTCTCGCGGT
ATCATTGCAGCACTGGGGCCAGATGGTAAGCCCTCCCGTATCGTAGTTATCTACACGACGGGGAGTCAGG
CAACTATGGATGAACGAAATAGACAGATCGCTGAGATAGGTGCCTCACTGATTAAGCATTGGTAACTGTC
AGACCAAGTTTACTCATATATACTTTAGATTGATTTAAAACTTCATTTTTAATTTAAAAGGATCTAGGTG
AAGATCCTTTTTGATAATCTCATGACCAAAATCCCTTAACGTGAGTTTTCGTTCCACTGAGCGTCAGACC
CCGTAGAAAAGATCAAAGGATCTTCTTGAGATCCTTTTTTTCTGCGCGTAATCTGCTGCTTGCAAACAAA
AAAACCACCGCTACCAGCGGTGGTTTGTTTGCCGGATCAAGAGCTACCAACTCTTTTTCCGAAGGTAACT
GGCTTCAGCAGAGCGCAGATACCAAATACTGTTCTTCTAGTGTAGCCGTAGTTAGGCCACCACTTCAAGA
ACTCTGTAGCACCGCCTACATACCTCGCTCTGCTAATCCTGTTACCAGTGGCTGCTGCCAGTGGCGATAA
GTCGTGTCTTACCGGGTTGGACTCAAGACGATAGTTACCGGATAAGGCGCAGCGGTCGGGCTGAACGGGG
GGTTCGTGCACACAGCCCAGCTTGGAGCGAACGACCTACACCGAACTGAGATACCTACAGCGTGAGCTAT
GAGAAAGCGCCACGCTTCCCGAAGGGAGAAAGGCGGACAGGTATCCGGTAAGCGGCAGGGTCGGAACAGG
AGAGCGCACGAGGGAGCTTCCAGGGGGAAACGCCTGGTATCTTTATAGTCCTGTCGGGTTTCGCCACCTC
TGACTTGAGCGTCGATTTTTGTGATGCTCGTCAGGGGGGCGGAGCCTATGGAAAAACGCCAGCAACGCGG
CCTTTTTACGGTTCCTGGCCTTTTGCTGGCCTTTTGCTCACATGTTCTTTCCTGCGTTATCCCCTGATTC
TGTGGATAACCGTATTACCGCCTTTGAGTGAGCTGATACCGCTCGCCGCAGCCGAACGACCGAGCGCAGC
GAGTCAGTGAGCGAGGAAGCGGAAGAGCGCCTGATGCGGTATTTTCTCCTTACGCATCTGTGCGGTATTT
CACACCGCAATGGTGCACTCTCAGTACAATCTGCTCTGATGCCGCATAGTTAAGCCAGTATACACTCCGC
TATCGCTACGCTTCGTTAATACAGATGTAGGTGTTCCACAGGGTAGCCAGCAGCATCCTGCGATGCAGAT
CCGGAACATAATGGTGCAGGGCGCTGACTTCCGCGTTTCCAGACTTTACGAAACACGGAAACCGAAGACC
ATTCATGTTGTTGCTCAGGTCGCAGACGTTTTGCAGCAGCAGTCGCTTCACGTTCGCTCGCGTATCGGTG
ATTCATTCTGCTAACCAGTAAGGCAACCCCGCCAGCCTAGCCGGGTCCTCAACGACAGGAGCACGATCAT
GCGCACCCGTGGCCAGGACCCAACGCTGCCCGAGATCTCGATCCCGCGAAATTAATACGACTCACTATAG
GGAGACCACAACGGTTTCCCTCTAGAAATAATTTTGTTTAACTTTAAGAAGGAGATATACCATGTCTGGT
TCTCATCATCATCATCATCATGGTAGCAGCGGCGAAAACCTGTATTTTCAGTCCATGATCGTACAAATTG
GTCGCCGCGAAGAGTTCGATAAAAAACTGCTGGGCGAGATGCACAAGCTGCGTGCTCAAGTGTTCAAGGA
GCGCAAAGGCTGGGACGTTAGTGTCATCGACGAGATGGAAATCGATGGTTATGACGCACTGAGTCCTTAT
TACATGCTGATCCAGGAAGATACTCCTGAAGCCCAGGTTTTCGGTTGCTGGCGCATTCTGGATACCACTG
GCCCGTACATGCTGAAGAACACCTTCCCGGAGCTGCTGCACGGCAAGGAAGCGCCTTGCTCGCCGCACAT
CTGGGAACTGAGCCGTTTCGCCATCAACTCTGGCCAGAAAGGCTCGCTGGGCTTTTCCGACTGTACGCTG
GAGGCGATGCGCGCGCTGGCCCGCTACAGCCTGCAGAACGACATCCAGACGCTGGTGACGGTAACCACCG
TAGGCGTGGAGAAGATGATGATCCGTGCCGGCCTGGACGTATCGCGCTTCGGTCCGCACCTGAAGATCGG
CATCGAGCGCGCGGTGGCCCTGCGCATCGAACTGAATGCCAAGACCCAGATCGCGCTGTACGGGGGCGTG
CTGGTGGAACAGCGCCTGGCGGTTTCATGAAGGGTGATCCGGCTGCTAACAAAGCCC
